>Addgene plasmid #168649 | pDONR223 MERS-CoV N_stop | depositor partial sequence | sequence record 326858 | Inserted CDS with Stop codon
ATGGCATCCCCTGCTGCACCTCGTGCTGTTTCCTTTGCCGATAACAATGATATAACAAATACAAACCTAT
CTCGAGGTAGAGGACGTAATCCAAAACCACGAGCTGCACCAAATAACACTGTCTCTTGGTACACTGGGCT
TACCCAACACGGGAAAGTCCCTCTTACCTTTCCACCTGGGCAGGGTGTACCTCTTAATGCCAATTCTACC
CCTGCGCAAAATGCTGGGTATTGGCGGAGACAGGACAGAAAAATTAATACCGGGAATGGAATTAAGCAAC
TGGCTCCCAGGTGGTACTTCTACTACACTGGAACTGGACCCGAAGCAGCACTCCCATTCCGGGCTGTTAA
GGATGGCATCGTTTGGGTCCATGAAGATGGCGCCACTGATGCTCCTTCAACTTTTGGGACGCGGAACCCT
AACAATGATTCAGCTATTGTTACACAATTCGCGCCCGGTACTAAGCTTCCTAAAAACTTCCACATTGAGG
GGACTGGAGGCAATAGTCAATCATCTTCAAGAGCCTCTAGCTTAAGCAGAAACTCTTCCAGATCTAGTTC
ACAAGGTTCAAGATCAGGAAACTCTACCCGCGGCACTTCTCCAGGTCCATCTGGAATCGGAGCAGTAGGA
GGTGATCTACTTTACCTTGATCTTCTGAACAGACTACAAGCCCTTGAGTCTGGCAAAGTAAAGCAATCGC
AGCCAAAAGTAATCACTAAGAAAGATGCTGCTGCTGCTAAAAATAAGATGCGCCACAAGCGCACTTCCAC
CAAAAGTTTCAACATGGTGCAAGCTTTTGGTCTTCGCGGACCAGGAGACCTCCAGGGAAACTTTGGTGAT
CTTCAATTGAATAAACTCGGCACTGAGGACCCACGTTGGCCCCAAATTGCTGAGCTTGCTCCTACAGCCA
GTGCTTTTATGGGTATGTCGCAATTTAAACTTACCCATCAGAACAATGATGATCATGGCAACCCTGTGTA
CTTCCTTCGGTACAGTGGAGCCATTAAACTTGACCCAAAGAATCCCAACTACAATAAGTGGTTGGAGCTT
CTTGAGCAAAATATTGATGCCTACAAAACCTTCCCTAAGAAGGAAAAGAAACAAAAGGCACCAAAAGAAG
AATCAACAGACCAAATGTCTGAACCTCCAAAGGAGCAGCGTGTGCAAGGTAGCATCACTCAGCGCACTCG
CACCCGTCCAAGTGTTCAGCCTGGTCCAATGATTGATGTTAACACTGATTAG
