[The description below was written by a language model from this plasmid's Addgene catalogue record.]
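Description:
pDONR223 MERS-CoV N_stop is a Gateway-compatible Entry clone built on the pDONR223 donor backbone (listed as 5005 bp without insert). It carries the coding sequence for the nucleocapsid (N) gene of Middle East respiratory syndrome coronavirus as a 1242 bp insert. The plasmid is propagated in standard E. coli cloning strains such as DH5alpha and selected with spectinomycin. The copy number is recorded as unknown, and no feature table is provided, so the origin of replication and other backbone elements are not itemised in the record.

The insert was introduced by Gateway cloning. In an Entry clone of this kind, the open reading frame is normally flanked by attL recombination sites, which allow it to be moved by an LR reaction into any compatible Destination vector. Entry vectors generally supply no promoter of their own, and none is stated here. Expression signals, tags and host range are therefore set by the Destination vector chosen. The "_stop" suffix suggests that the ORF keeps a stop codon. Such a version would suit native or N-terminally tagged expression rather than C-terminal fusions, but the record does not spell this out. M13 forward and reverse primer sites flanking the insert are listed for sequence verification.

The construct belongs to a collection of human coronavirus protein-coding sequences assembled as a flexible, multipurpose Gateway Entry resource. Its role is to serve as a source clone for generating expression constructs of MERS-CoV N for downstream assays, rather than to be used directly for expression.
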