Addgene plasmid #168649: pDONR223 MERS-CoV N_stop
Purpose: Gateway-compatible Entry vector
Depositing lab: Fritz Roth. Depositing organization: Sinai Health System. Publication: A resource of human coronavirus protein-coding sequences in a flexible, multipurpose Gateway Entry clone collection. Weller B, Lin CW, Pogoutse O, Sauer M, Marin-de la Rosa N, Strobel A, Young V, Knapp JJ, Rayhan A, Falter C, Kim DK, Roth FP, Falter-Braun P. G3 (Bethesda). 2023 Jul 5;13(7):jkad105. doi: 10.1093/g3journal/jkad105. PubMed 37267226.
Backbone
  Vector backbone: pDONR223
  Backbone manufacturer: Rual et al, Genome Res. 14:2128-2135, 2004.
  Backbone size w/o insert (bp): 5005
  Vector type: Other
Growth in bacteria
  Bacterial resistance: Spectinomycin, 50 μg/mL
  Growth temperature: 37°C
  Growth strain: DH5alpha
  Copy number: Unknown
Gene/Insert
  Gene/Insert name: N
  Species: Other
  Insert size (bp): 1242
  Entrez Gene: N (a.k.a. G128_gp09)
  Cloning method: Gateway Cloning
  Sequencing primers: 5′ m13-For; 3′ m13-Rev
Resource information
  A portion of this plasmid was derived from a plasmid made by: Falter-Braun Lab
Terms and licenses: Academic/Nonprofit Terms; Industry Terms
How to cite: pDONR223 MERS-CoV N_stop was a gift from Fritz Roth (Addgene plasmid # 168649 ; http://n2t.net/addgene:168649 ; RRID:Addgene_168649)
